Addgene plasmid #194068: pCW57.1_V5_APEX_FLAG_Nt
Purpose: (Empty Backbone) 3rd generation, Inducible lentiviral expression, TRE-gateway; PGK-rtTA-2A-blasti
Depositing lab: RESOLUTE Consortium & Giulio Superti-Furga. Depositing organization: CeMM Research Center for Molecular Medicine.
Backbone
  Vector backbone: pCW57.1
  Backbone manufacturer: David Root (Addgene plasmid # 41393)
  Vector type: Mammalian Expression, Lentiviral
  Selectable markers: Blasticidin
  Tag / fusion protein: V5-APEX-FLAG (N terminal on insert)
Growth in bacteria
  Bacterial resistance: Chloramphenicol and Ampicillin, 25 & 100 μg/mL
  Growth temperature: 37°C
  Growth strain: ccdB Survival
  Copy number: Unknown
Gene/Insert
  Gene/Insert name: None
  Tag / fusion protein: V5-APEX-FLAG (N terminal on insert)
Resource information
  A portion of this plasmid was derived from a plasmid made by: Vector modified from David Root (Addgene plasmid # 41393)
Terms and licenses: Academic/Nonprofit Terms; Industry Terms: Not Available to Industry
How to cite: pCW57.1_V5_APEX_FLAG_Nt was a gift from RESOLUTE Consortium & Giulio Superti-Furga (Addgene plasmid # 194068 ; http://n2t.net/addgene:194068 ; RRID:Addgene_194068)
