[The description below was written by a language model from this plasmid's Addgene catalogue record and pLannotate feature annotations shown in this document.]
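Description:
pCW57.1_V5_APEX_FLAG_Nt is an empty third-generation, doxycycline-inducible lentiviral Gateway destination vector derived from pCW57.1, about 10 kb in size. It is propagated in E. coli through a high-copy ColE1/pUC-type origin with ampicillin resistance on the backbone. Because the unrecombined Gateway cassette carries the chloramphenicol resistance gene and the ccdB toxin gene, it is maintained under dual ampicillin/chloramphenicol selection in a ccdB-tolerant strain. The lentiviral frame consists of an RSV promoter-driven truncated 5' LTR, the HIV-1 Ψ packaging signal with a gag fragment, RRE, cPPT/CTS, WPRE and a self-inactivating ΔU3 3' LTR. An SV40 poly(A) signal and SV40 origin follow the 3' LTR.

The payload region begins with a tight Tet-responsive promoter (seven tet operators plus a minimal CMV promoter). This drives an N-terminal tag module described in the catalogue as V5-APEX-FLAG. The feature table annotates the APEX2 peroxidase and a FLAG epitope fragment but does not separately call the V5 tag. Immediately downstream lies the attR1–CmR–ccdB–attR2 cassette. An LR recombination with an entry clone replaces this cassette with a gene of interest, intended to be fused at its N terminus to the tag module, while ccdB counter-selects non-recombinants. A short His-tag fragment is annotated just after attR2.

A second, constitutive unit uses the human PGK promoter to express blasticidin S deaminase and a reverse tetracycline transactivator (rtTA) linked by a 2A element. In the annotated sequence the blasticidin gene precedes rtTA. Transduced mammalian cells can therefore be selected with blasticidin and induced with doxycycline. The APEX2 tag is a standard tool for proximity labelling proteomics and electron microscopy, and the V5 and FLAG epitopes allow detection, although the record does not state a specific application.
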