Features (pLannotate 1.2.2; 35 found; start..end, strand, type, name):
     13..37      +  CDS            Rev (fragment): human immunodeficiency virus 1 (HIV-1) Rev protein; rev; enhances nuclear export of unspliced and incompletely spliced viral mRNAs
     78..195     +  misc_feature   cPPT/CTS: central polypurine tract and central termination sequence of HIV-1
    249..563     +  promoter       tight TRE promoter: Tet-responsive promoter PTight, consisting of seven tet operator sequences followed by the minimal CMV promoter
    630..1376    +  CDS            APEX2: soybean ascorbate peroxidase, engineered to serve as a monomeric tag for electron microscopy and live-cell proteomics (Lam et al., 2015) more active than the original APEX due to the A134P mutation
   1407..1430    +  CDS            3xFLAG (fragment): three tandem FLAG® epitope tags
   1443..1567    +  protein_bind   attR1: mutant version of attR; recombination site for the Gateway® LR reaction LR Clonase™
   1592..1622    +  promoter       lac UV5 promoter: E. coli lac promoter with an "up" mutation
   1646..1675    +  promoter       cat promoter (fragment): promoter of the E. coli cat gene encoding chloramphenicol acetyltransferase
   1676..2335    +  CDS            CmR: chloramphenicol acetyltransferase; cat; confers resistance to chloramphenicol
   2514..2672    +  CDS            ccdA (fragment): CCDA_ECO57 - Also known as H, letA. Experimental evidence at protein level: Swiss-Prot protein existence level 1. Antitoxin component of a type II toxin-antitoxin (TA) system which inhibits the post-segregational killing (PSK) of plasmid-free cells, also referred to as a plasmid addiction system. Binds to and blocks the activity of CcdB; will also remove bound CcdB protein from the CcdB-GyrA complex by forming a CcdA-CcdB complex, a process termed rejuvenation. Functions as a transcriptional corepressor for the ccdAB operon, repression also requires CcdB (By similarity). From Escherichia coli
   2677..2979    +  CDS            ccdB: CCDB_ECOLI - Also known as G, letB, letD. Experimental evidence at protein level: Swiss-Prot protein existence level 1. Toxic component of a type II toxin-antitoxin (TA) system, functioning in plasmid maintainence. Responsible for the post- segregational killing (PSK) of plasmid-free cells, also referred to as a plasmid addiction system. Half-life of over 2 hours. Cell killing by CcdB is accompanied by filamentation, defects in chromosome and plasmid segregation, defects in cell division, formation of anucleate cells, decreased DNA synthesis and plasmid loss. Interferes with the activity of DN
   3023..3147    -  protein_bind   attR2: mutant version of attR; recombination site for the Gateway® LR reaction LR Clonase™
   3164..3182    +  CDS            9xHis (fragment): 9xHis affinity tag
   3192..3702    +  promoter       hPGK promoter: human phosphoglycerate kinase 1 promoter
   3712..4107    +  CDS            BSD: blasticidin S deaminase; Aspergillus terreus BSD; confers resistance to blasticidin
   4162..4859    +  CDS            rtTA3 (fragment): reverse tetracycline transactivator 3 activates expression from Tet-responsive promoters in the presence of doxycycline
   4789..4899    +  CDS            VP48: 3 tandem repeats of the minimal activation domain of herpes simplex virus VP16 (Cheng et al., 2013)
   4935..5483    +  misc_feature   WPRE (fragment): woodchuck hepatitis virus posttranscriptional regulatory element
   5509..5580    +  CDS            nef (fragment): NEF_HV1Z2 - Experimental evidence at protein level: Swiss-Prot protein existence level 1. Extracellular Nef protein targets CD4(+) T-lymphocytes for apoptosis by interacting with CXCR4 surface receptors. From Human immunodeficiency virus type 1 group M subtype D (isolate Z2/CDC-Z34) (HIV-1).
   5582..5815    +  LTR            3' LTR (ΔU3): self-inactivating 3' long terminal repeat (LTR) from HIV-1
   5887..6008    +  polyA_signal   SV40 poly(A) signal: SV40 polyadenylation signal
   6048..6183    +  rep_origin     SV40 ori: SV40 origin of replication
   6191..6254    +  promoter       AmpR promoter: bla
   6255..7115    +  CDS            AmpR: β-lactamase; bla; confers resistance to ampicillin, carbenicillin, and related antibiotics
   7286..7874    +  rep_origin     ori: high-copy-number ColE1/pMB1/pBR322/pUC origin of replication
   8057..8149    +  CDS            lacI (fragment): lac repressor; lacI; The lac repressor binds to the lac operator to inhibit transcription in E. coli. This inhibition can be relieved by adding lactose or isopropyl-β-D-thiogalactopyranoside (IPTG).
   8162..8183    +  protein_bind   CAP binding site: CAP binding activates transcription in the presence of cAMP. E. coli catabolite activator protein
   8198..8228    +  promoter       lac promoter: promoter for the E. coli lac operon
   8236..8252    +  protein_bind   lac operator: The lac repressor binds to the lac operator to inhibit transcription in E. coli. This inhibition can be relieved by adding lactose or isopropyl-β-D-thiogalactopyranoside (IPTG). lac repressor encoded by lacI
   8297..8315    +  promoter       T3 promoter: promoter for bacteriophage T3 RNA polymerase
   8343..8569    +  promoter       RSV promoter: Rous sarcoma virus enhancer/promoter
   8570..8750    +  LTR            5' LTR (truncated): truncated 5' long terminal repeat (LTR) from HIV-1
   8797..8922    +  misc_feature   HIV-1 Ψ: packaging signal of human immunodeficiency virus type 1
   8906..9269    +  CDS            HIV-1 gag (fragment): gag protein from human immunodeficiency virus 1; gag
   9415..9648    +  misc_feature   RRE: The Rev response element (RRE) of HIV-1 allows for Rev-dependent mRNA export from the nucleus to the cytoplasm.
>Addgene plasmid #194068 | pCW57.1_V5_APEX_FLAG_Nt | addgene full sequence | sequence record 380708 | Addgene NGS Result
TTATCGTTTCAGACCCACCTCCCAACCCCGAGGGGACAATTCTCGACCTCGAGACAAATGGCAGTATTCA
TCCACAATTTTAAAAGAAAAGGGGGGATTGGGGGGTACAGTGCAGGGGAAAGAATAGTAGACATAATAGC
AACAGACATACAAACTAAAGAATTACAAAAACAAATTACAAAAATTCAAAATTTTCGGGTTTATTACAGG
GACAGCAGAGATCCACTTTGGCCGCGAATCGATATGTCGAGTTTACTCCCTATCAGTGATAGAGAACGTA
TGTCGAGTTTACTCCCTATCAGTGATAGAGAACGATGTCGAGTTTACTCCCTATCAGTGATAGAGAACGT
ATGTCGAGTTTACTCCCTATCAGTGATAGAGAACGTATGTCGAGTTTACTCCCTATCAGTGATAGAGAAC
GTATGTCGAGTTTATCCCTATCAGTGATAGAGAACGTATGTCGAGTTTACTCCCTATCAGTGATAGAGAA
CGTATGTCGAGGTAGGCGTGTACGGTGGGAGGCCTATATAAGCAGAGCTCGTTTAGTGAACCGTCAGATC
GCCTGGAGAATTGGCTAGCATCAAACCATGGGACCCATCCCCAACCCCCTGCTGGGCCTGGACAGCACCG
GAAAGTCTTACCCAACTGTGAGTGCTGATTACCAGGACGCCGTTGAGAAGGCGAAGAAGAAGCTCAGAGG
CTTCATCGCTGAGAAGAGATGCGCTCCTCTAATGCTCCGTTTGGCATTCCACTCTGCTGGAACCTTTGAC
AAGGGCACGAAGACCGGTGGACCCTTCGGAACCATCAAGCACCCTGCCGAACTGGCTCACAGCGCTAACA
ACGGTCTTGACATCGCTGTTAGGCTTTTGGAGCCACTCAAGGCGGAGTTCCCTATTTTGAGCTACGCCGA
TTTCTACCAGTTGGCTGGCGTTGTTGCCGTTGAGGTCACGGGTGGACCTAAGGTTCCATTCCACCCTGGA
AGAGAGGACAAGCCTGAGCCACCACCAGAGGGTCGCTTGCCTGATCCCACTAAGGGTTCTGACCATTTGA
GAGATGTGTTTGGCAAAGCTATGGGGCTTACTGACCAAGATATCGTTGCTCTATCTGGGGGTCACACTAT
TGGAGCTGCACACAAGGAGCGTTCTGGATTTGAGGGTCCCTGGACCTCTAATCCTCTTATTTTCGACAAC
TCATACTTCACGGAGTTGTTGAGTGGTGAGAAGGAAGGTCTCCTTCAGCTACCTTCTGACAAGGCTCTTT
TGTCTGACCCTGTATTCCGCCCTCTCGTTGATAAATATGCAGCGGACGAAGATGCCTTCTTTGCTGATTA
CGCTGAGGCTCACCAAAAGCTTTCCGAGCTTGGGTTTGCTGATGCCGGGGGATCTGGCCCCGGCGGCGGC
GCGCCAGACTACAAAGACGATGACGATAAACTAGGCGCGCCCACAAGTTTGTACAAAAAAGCTGAACGAG
AAACGTAAAATGATATAAATATCAATATATTAAATTAGATTTTGCATAAAAAACAGACTACATAATACTG
TAAAACACAACATATCCAGTCACTATGGCGGCCGCATTAGGCACCCCAGGCTTTACACTTTATGCTTCCG
GCTCGTATAATGTGTGGATTTTGAGTTAGGATCCGTCGAGATTTTCAGGAGCTAAGGAAGCTAAAATGGA
GAAAAAAATCACTGGATATACCACCGTTGATATATCCCAATGGCATCGTAAAGAACATTTTGAGGCATTT
CAGTCAGTTGCTCAATGTACCTATAACCAGACCGTTCAGCTGGATATTACGGCCTTTTTAAAGACCGTAA
AGAAAAATAAGCACAAGTTTTATCCGGCCTTTATTCACATTCTTGCCCGCCTGATGAATGCTCATCCGGA
ATTCCGTATGGCAATGAAAGACGGTGAGCTGGTGATATGGGATAGTGTTCACCCTTGTTACACCGTTTTC
CATGAGCAAACTGAAACGTTTTCATCGCTCTGGAGTGAATACCACGACGATTTCCGGCAGTTTCTACACA
TATATTCGCAAGATGTGGCGTGTTACGGTGAAAACCTGGCCTATTTCCCTAAAGGGTTTATTGAGAATAT
GTTTTTCGTCTCAGCCAATCCCTGGGTGAGTTTCACCAGTTTTGATTTAAACGTGGCCAATATGGACAAC
TTCTTCGCCCCCGTTTTCACCATGGGCAAATATTATACGCAAGGCGACAAGGTGCTGATGCCGCTGGCGA
TTCAGGTTCATCATGCCGTTTGTGATGGCTTCCATGTCGGCAGAATGCTTAATGAATTACAACAGTACTG
CGATGAGTGGCAGGGCGGGGCGTAAAGATCTGGATCCGGCTTACTAAAAGCCAGATAACAGTATGCGTAT
TTGCGCGCTGATTTTTGCGGTATAAGAATATATACTGATATGTATACCCGAAGTATGTCAAAAAGAGGTA
TGCTATGAAGCAGCGTATTACAGTGACAGTTGACAGCGACAGCTATCAGTTGCTCAAGGCATATATGATG
TCAATATCTCCGGTCTGGTAAGCACAACCATGCAGAATGAAGCCCGTCGTCTGCGTGCCGAACGCTGGAA
AGCGGAAAATCAGGAAGGGATGGCTGAGGTCGCCCGGTTTATTGAAATGAACGGCTCTTTTGCTGACGAG
AACAGGGGCTGGTGAAATGCAGTTTAAGGTTTACACCTATAAAAGAGAGAGCCGTTATCGTCTGTTTGTG
GATGTACAGAGTGATATTATTGACACGCCCGGGCGACGGATGGTGATCCCCCTGGCCAGTGCACGTCTGC
TGTCAGATAAAGTCTCCCGTGAACTTTACCCGGTGGTGCATATCGGGGATGAAAGCTGGCGCATGATGAC
CACCGATATGGCCAGTGTGCCGGTCTCCGTTATCGGGGAAGAAGTGGCTGATCTCAGCCACCGCGAAAAT
GACATCAAAAACGCCATTAACCTGATGTTCTGGGGAATATAAATGTCAGGCTCCCTTATACACAGCCAGT
CTGCAGGTCGACCATAGTGACTGGATATGTTGTGTTTTACAGTATTATGTAGTCTGTTTTTTATGCAAAA
TCTAATTTAATATATTGATATTTATATCATTTTACGTTTCTCGTTCAGCTTTCTTGTACAAAGTGGTTTA
GTAATGAACCGGTCCACCACCACCACCACCACTAAGGATCCGGGGTTGGGGTTGCGCCTTTTCCAAGGCA
GCCCTGGGTTTGCGCAGGGACGCGGCTGCTCTGGGCGTGGTTCCGGGAAACGCAGCGGCGCCGACCCTGG
GTCTCGCACATTCTTCACGTCCGTTCGCAGCGTCACCCGGATCTTCGCCGCTACCCTTGTGGGCCCCCCG
GCGACGCTTCCTGCTCCGCCCCTAAGTCGGGAAGGTTCCTTGCGGTTCGCGGCGTGCCGGACGTGACAAA
CGGAAGCCGCACGTCTCACTAGTACCCTCGCAGACGGACAGCGCCAGGGAGCAATGGCAGCGCGCCGACC
GCGATGGGCTGTGGCCAATAGCGGCTGCTCAGCAGGGCGCGCCGAGAGCAGCGGCCGGGAAGGGGCGGTG
CGGGAGGCGGGGTGTGGGGCGGTAGTGTGGGCCCTGTTCCTGCCCGCGCGGTGTTCCGCATTCTGCAAGC
CTCCGGAGCGCACGTCGGCAGTCGGCTCCCTCGTTGACCGAATCACCGACCTCTCTCCCCAGCAATTCAC
CATGGCCAAGCCTTTGTCTCAAGAAGAATCCACCCTCATTGAAAGAGCAACGGCTACAATCAACAGCATC
CCCATCTCTGAAGACTACAGCGTCGCCAGCGCAGCTCTCTCTAGCGACGGCCGCATCTTCACTGGTGTCA
ATGTATATCATTTTACTGGGGGACCTTGTGCAGAACTCGTGGTGCTGGGCACTGCTGCTGCTGCGGCAGC
TGGCAACCTGACTTGTATCGTCGCGATCGGAAATGAGAACAGGGGCATCTTGAGCCCCTGCGGACGGTGC
CGACAGGTGCTTCTCGATCTGCATCCTGGGATCAAAGCCATAGTGAAGGACAGTGATGGACAGCCGACGG
CAGTTGGGATTCGTGAATTGCTGCCCTCTGGTTATGTGTGGGAGGGCGAAGGTAGAGGTTCTCTCCTCAC
TTGTGGTGATGTTGAAGAAAACCCTGGTCCAATGTCTAGACTGGACAAGAGCAAAGTCATAAACGGAGCT
CTGGAATTACTCAATGGTGTCGGTATCGAAGGCCTGACGACAAGGAAACTCGCTCAAAAGCTGGGAGTTG
AGCAGCCTACCCTGTACTGGCACGTGAAGAACAAGCGGGCCCTGCTCGATGCCCTGCCAATCGAGATGCT
GGACAGGCATCATACCCACTTCTGCCCCCTGGAAGGCGAGTCATGGCAAGACTTTCTGCGGAACAACGCC
AAGTCATACCGCTGTGCTCTCCTCTCACATCGCGACGGGGCTAAAGTGCATCTCGGCACCCGCCCAACAG
AGAAACAGTACGAAACCCTGGAAAATCAGCTCGCGTTCCTGTGTCAGCAAGGCTTCTCCCTGGAGAACGC
ACTGTACGCTCTGTCCGCCGTGGGCCACTTTACACTGGGCTGCGTATTGGAGGAACAGGAGCATCAAGTA
GCAAAAGAGGAAAGAGAGACACCTACCACCGATTCTATGCCCCCACTTCTGAGACAAGCAATTGAGCTGT
TCGACCGGCAGGGAGCCGAACCTGCCTTCCTTTTCGGCCTGGAACTAATCATATGTGGCCTGGAGAAACA
GCTAAAGTGCGAAAGCGGCGGGCCGACCGACGCCCTTGACGATTTTGACTTAGACATGCTCCCAGCCGAT
GCCCTTGACGACTTTGACCTTGATATGCTGCCTGCTGACGCTCTTGACGATTTTGACCTTGACATGCTCC
CCGGGTAACTAAGTAAGGATCGATCCAAGATATCGTATTCTTAACTATGTTGCTCCTTTTACGCTATGTG
GATACGCTGCTTTAATGCCTTTGTATCATGCTATTGCTTCCCGTATGGCTTTCATTTTCTCCTCCTTGTA
TAAATCCTGGTTGCTGTCTCTTTATGAGGAGTTGTGGCCCGTTGTCAGGCAACGTGGCGTGGTGTGCACT
GTGTTTGCTGACGCAACCCCCACTGGTTGGGGCATTGCCACCACCTGTCAGCTCCTTTCCGGGACTTTCG
CTTTCCCCCTCCCTATTGCCACGGCGGAACTCATCGCCGCCTGCCTTGCCCGCTGCTGGACAGGGGCTCG
GCTGTTGGGCACTGACAATTCCGTGGTGTTGTCGGGGAAGCTGACGTCCTTTCCATGGCTGCTCGCCTGT
GTTGCCACCTGGATTCTGCGCGGGACGTCCTTCTGCTACGTCCCTTCGGCCCTCAATCCAGCGGACCTTC
CTTCCCGCGGCCTGCTGCCGGCTCTGCGGCCTCTTCCGCGTCTTCGCCTTCGCCCTCAGACGAGTCGGAT
CTCCCTTTGGGCCGCCTCCCCGCCTGTTTCGCCTCGGCGTCCGGACTAGAGGTACCTTTAAGACCAATGA
CTTACAAGGCAGCTGTAGATCTTAGCCACTTTTTAAAAGAAAAGGGGGGACTGGAAGGGCTAATTCACTC
CCAACGAAGACAAGATCTGCTTTTTGCTTGTACTGGGTCTCTCTGGTTAGACCAGATCTGAGCCTGGGAG
CTCTCTGGCTAACTAGGGAACCCACTGCTTAAGCCTCAATAAAGCTTGCCTTGAGTGCTTCAAGTAGTGT
GTGCCCGTCTGTTGTGTGACTCTGGTAACTAGAGATCCCTCAGACCCTTTTAGTCAGTGTGGAAAATCTC
TAGCAGTAGTAGTTCATGTCATCTTATTATTCAGTATTTATAACTTGCAAAGAAATGAATATCAGAGAGT
GAGAGGAACTTGTTTATTGCAGCTTATAATGGTTACAAATAAAGCAATAGCATCACAAATTTCACAAATA
AAGCATTTTTTTCACTGCATTCTAGTTGTGGTTTGTCCAAACTCATCAATGTATCTTATCATGTCTGGCT
CTAGCTATCCCGCCCCTAACTCCGCCCATCCCGCCCCTAACTCCGCCCAGTTCCGCCCATTCTCCGCCCC
ATGGCTGACTAATTTTTTTTATTTATGCAGAGGCCGAGGCCGCCTCGGCCTCTGAGCTATTCCAGAAGTA
GTGAGGAGGCTTTTTTGGAGGCCTTTCAAATATGTATCCGCTCATGAGACAATAACCCTGATAAATGCTT
CAATAATATTGAAAAAGGAAGAGTATGAGTATTCAACATTTCCGTGTCGCCCTTATTCCCTTTTTTGCGG
CATTTTGCCTTCCTGTTTTTGCTCACCCAGAAACGCTGGTGAAAGTAAAAGATGCTGAAGATCAGTTGGG
TGCACGAGTGGGTTACATCGAACTGGATCTCAACAGCGGTAAGATCCTTGAGAGTTTTCGCCCCGAAGAA
CGTTTTCCAATGATGAGCACTTTTAAAGTTCTGCTATGTGGCGCGGTATTATCCCGTATTGACGCCGGGC
AAGAGCAACTCGGTCGCCGCATACACTATTCTCAGAATGACTTGGTTGAGTACTCACCAGTCACAGAAAA
GCATCTTACGGATGGCATGACAGTAAGAGAATTATGCAGTGCTGCCATAACCATGAGTGATAACACTGCG
GCCAACTTACTTCTGACAACGATCGGAGGACCGAAGGAGCTAACCGCTTTTTTGCACAACATGGGGGATC
ATGTAACTCGCCTTGATCGTTGGGAACCGGAGCTGAATGAAGCCATACCAAACGACGAGCGTGACACCAC
GATGCCTGTAGCAATGGCAACAACGTTGCGCAAACTATTAACTGGCGAACTACTTACTCTAGCTTCCCGG
CAACAATTAATAGACTGGATGGAGGCGGATAAAGTTGCAGGACCACTTCTGCGCTCGGCCCTTCCGGCTG
GCTGGTTTATTGCTGATAAATCTGGAGCCGGTGAGCGTGGGTCTCGCGGTATCATTGCAGCACTGGGGCC
AGATGGTAAGCCCTCCCGTATCGTAGTTATCTACACGACGGGGAGTCAGGCAACTATGGATGAACGAAAT
AGACAGATCGCTGAGATAGGTGCCTCACTGATTAAGCATTGGTAACTGTCAGACCAAGTTTACTCATATA
TACTTTAGATTGATTTAAAACTTCATTTTTAATTTAAAAGGATCTAGGTGAAGATCCTTTTTGATAATCT
CATGACCAAAATCCCTTAACGTGAGTTTTCGTTCCACTGAGCGTCAGACCCCGTAGAAAAGATCAAAGGA
TCTTCTTGAGATCCTTTTTTTCTGCGCGTAATCTGCTGCTTGCAAACAAAAAAACCACCGCTACCAGCGG
TGGTTTGTTTGCCGGATCAAGAGCTACCAACTCTTTTTCCGAAGGTAACTGGCTTCAGCAGAGCGCAGAT
ACCAAATACTGTTCTTCTAGTGTAGCCGTAGTTAGGCCACCACTTCAAGAACTCTGTAGCACCGCCTACA
TACCTCGCTCTGCTAATCCTGTTACCAGTGGCTGCTGCCAGTGGCGATAAGTCGTGTCTTACCGGGTTGG
ACTCAAGACGATAGTTACCGGATAAGGCGCAGCGGTCGGGCTGAACGGGGGGTTCGTGCACACAGCCCAG
CTTGGAGCGAACGACCTACACCGAACTGAGATACCTACAGCGTGAGCTATGAGAAAGCGCCACGCTTCCC
GAAGGGAGAAAGGCGGACAGGTATCCGGTAAGCGGCAGGGTCGGAACAGGAGAGCGCACGAGGGAGCTTC
CAGGGGGAAACGCCTGGTATCTTTATAGTCCTGTCGGGTTTCGCCACCTCTGACTTGAGCGTCGATTTTT
GTGATGCTCGTCAGGGGGGCGGAGCCTATGGAAAAACGCCAGCAACGCGGCCTTTTTACGGTTCCTGGCC
TTTTGCTGGCCTTTTGCTCACATGTTCTTTCCTGCGTTATCCCCTGATTCTGTGGATAACCGTATTACCG
CCTTTGAGTGAGCTGATACCGCTCGCCGCAGCCGAACGACCGAGCGCAGCGAGTCAGTGAGCGAGGAAGC
GGAAGAGCGCCCAATACGCAAACCGCCTCTCCCCGCGCGTTGGCCGATTCATTAATGCAGCTGGCACGAC
AGGTTTCCCGACTGGAAAGCGGGCAGTGAGCGCAACGCAATTAATGTGAGTTAGCTCACTCATTAGGCAC
CCCAGGCTTTACACTTTATGCTTCCGGCTCGTATGTTGTGTGGAATTGTGAGCGGATAACAATTTCACAC
AGGAAACAGCTATGACCATGATTACGCCAAGCGCGCAATTAACCCTCACTAAAGGGAACAAAAGCTGGAG
CTGCAAGCTTAATGTAGTCTTATGCAATACTCTTGTAGTCTTGCAACATGGTAACGATGAGTTAGCAACA
TGCCTTACAAGGAGAGAAAAAGCACCGTGCATGCCGATTGGTGGAAGTAAGGTGGTACGATCGTGCCTTA
TTAGGAAGGCAACAGACGGGTCTGACATGGATTGGACGAACCACTGAATTGCCGCATTGCAGAGATATTG
TATTTAAGTGCCTAGCTCGATACATAAACGGGTCTCTCTGGTTAGACCAGATCTGAGCCTGGGAGCTCTC
TGGCTAACTAGGGAACCCACTGCTTAAGCCTCAATAAAGCTTGCCTTGAGTGCTTCAAGTAGTGTGTGCC
CGTCTGTTGTGTGACTCTGGTAACTAGAGATCCCTCAGACCCTTTTAGTCAGTGTGGAAAATCTCTAGCA
GTGGCGCCCGAACAGGGACTTGAAAGCGAAAGGGAAACCAGAGGAGCTCTCTCGACGCAGGACTCGGCTT
GCTGAAGCGCGCACGGCAAGAGGCGAGGGGCGGCGACTGGTGAGTACGCCAAAAATTTTGACTAGCGGAG
GCTAGAAGGAGAGAGATGGGTGCGAGAGCGTCAGTATTAAGCGGGGGAGAATTAGATCGCGATGGGAAAA
AATTCGGTTAAGGCCAGGGGGAAAGAAAAAATATAAATTAAAACATATAGTATGGGCAAGCAGGGAGCTA
GAACGATTCGCAGTTAATCCTGGCCTGTTAGAAACATCAGAAGGCTGTAGACAAATACTGGGACAGCTAC
AACCATCCCTTCAGACAGGATCAGAAGAACTTAGATCATTATATAATACAGTAGCAACCCTCTATTGTGT
GCATCAAAGGATAGAGATAAAAGACACCAAGGAAGCTTTAGACAAGATAGAGGAAGAGCAAAACAAAAGT
AAGACCACCGCACAGCAAGCGGCCGCTGATCTTCAGACCTGGAGGAGGAGATATGAGGGACAATTGGAGA
AGTGAATTATATAAATATAAAGTAGTAAAAATTGAACCATTAGGAGTAGCACCCACCAAGGCAAAGAGAA
GAGTGGTGCAGAGAGAAAAAAGAGCAGTGGGAATAGGAGCTTTGTTCCTTGGGTTCTTGGGAGCAGCAGG
AAGCACTATGGGCGCAGCGTCAATGACGCTGACGGTACAGGCCAGACAATTATTGTCTGGTATAGTGCAG
CAGCAGAACAATTTGCTGAGGGCTATTGAGGCGCAACAGCATCTGTTGCAACTCACAGTCTGGGGCATCA
AGCAGCTCCAGGCAAGAATCCTGGCTGTGGAAAGATACCTAAAGGATCAACAGCTCCTGGGGATTTGGGG
TTGCTCTGGAAAACTCATTTGCACCACTGCTGTGCCTTGGAATGCTAGTTGGAGTAATAAATCTCTGGAA
CAGATTTGGAATCACACGACCTGGATGGAGTGGGACAGAGAAATTAACAATTACACAAGCTTAATACACT
CCTTAATTGAAGAATCGCAAAACCAGCAAGAAAAGAATGAACAAGAATTATTGGAATTAGATAAATGGGC
AAGTTTGTGGAATTGGTTTAACATAACAAATTGGCTGTGGTATATAAAATTATTCATAATGATAGTAGGA
GGCTTGGTAGGTTTAAGAATAGTTTTTGCTGTACTTTCTATAGTGAATAGAGTTAGGCAGGGATATTCAC
CA
